Addgene plasmid #112080: pJPN0003
Purpose: GFP module NT2
Depositing lab: Christian Chevalier. Depositing organization: INRAE Centre de Recherche de Bordeaux.
Backbone
  Vector backbone: pICH41258
  Vector type: Plant Expression
Growth in bacteria
  Bacterial resistance: Spectinomycin, 50 μg/mL
  Growth temperature: 37°C
  Growth strain: DH5alpha
  Copy number: High Copy
Gene/Insert
  Gene/Insert name: GFP
  Insert size (bp): 739
  Mutation: BsaI and BpiI restriction sites have been removed from the sequence
  Cloning method: Restriction Enzyme; 5′ cloning site BpiI (destroyed during cloning); 3′ cloning site BpiI (destroyed during cloning)
  Sequencing primers: 5′ CGTTATCCCCTGATTCTGTGGATAAC; 3′ GTCTCATGAGCGGATACATATTTGAATG
Terms and licenses: Academic/Nonprofit Terms; Industry Terms: Not Available to Industry
Depositor comments: BsaI and BbsI sites have been removed from the sequence by site-directed mutagenesis.
How to cite: pJPN0003 was a gift from Christian Chevalier (Addgene plasmid # 112080 ; http://n2t.net/addgene:112080 ; RRID:Addgene_112080)
