[The description below was written by a language model from this plasmid's Addgene catalogue record and pLannotate feature annotations shown in this document.]
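Description:
pJPN0003 is a small (about 3 kb) Golden Gate/MoClo-style level 0 module plasmid built on the pICH41258 backbone and catalogued as a plant expression vector, although it is a parts-storage plasmid rather than a complete expression construct. It is maintained in E. coli through a high-copy ColE1/pUC-type origin of replication and selected with spectinomycin via the aadA aminoglycoside adenylyltransferase gene, which the feature table places downstream of an AmpR (bla) promoter. The short integrase, gentamicin acetyltransferase and lacI fragments that were also annotated appear to be remnants of the resistance cassette and backbone, not functional genes.

The payload is a GFP coding sequence of roughly 740 bp, described as a "GFP module NT2", a label that suggests a position for N-terminal tagging in the modular cloning syntax, though the record does not define it. The automated annotation matches the 717 nt open reading frame to yEGFP, an enhanced GFP variant. The insert was introduced using BpiI sites that were destroyed during cloning. Internal BsaI and BpiI/BbsI recognition sites were removed by site-directed mutagenesis, so the sequence is "domesticated" and will not be cut internally during later type IIS assembly reactions. No promoter, terminator or plant selection marker is annotated around the GFP. This fits its role as a building block to be combined with promoter, coding sequence and terminator modules in a transcription unit, typically to produce GFP fusion proteins for localisation or expression studies in plants. The record does not give the flanking fusion overhangs or any specific downstream application.
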