Features (pLannotate 1.2.2; 7 found; start..end, strand, type, name):
      1..717     +  CDS            yEGFP: yEGFP is a fluorescent protein published in 1997.
    860..964     +  promoter       AmpR promoter: bla
    955..1035    -  CDS            int (fragment): INT2_ECOLX - Protein inferred from homology: Swiss-Prot protein existence level 3. Putative integrase believed to be involved in the insertion of antibiotic resistance genes into plasmids and transposons. From Escherichia coli.
   1123..1179    +  CDS            GmR (fragment): gentamycin acetyltransferase; aacC1; confers resistance to gentamycin
   1186..1974    +  CDS            aadA: S3AD_ECOLX - Experimental evidence at protein level: Swiss-Prot protein existence level 1. Mediates bacterial resistance to the antibiotics streptomycin and spectinomycin. From Escherichia coli.
   2148..2736    +  rep_origin     ori: high-copy-number ColE1/pMB1/pBR322/pUC origin of replication
   2919..2968    +  CDS            lacI (fragment): lac repressor; lacI; The lac repressor binds to the lac operator to inhibit transcription in E. coli. This inhibition can be relieved by adding lactose or isopropyl-β-D-thiogalactopyranoside (IPTG).
>Addgene plasmid #112080 | pJPN0003 | addgene full sequence | sequence record 217645 | Addgene NGS Result
ATGGTGAGCAAGGGCGAGGAGCTGTTCACCGGGGTGGTGCCCATCCTGGTCGAGCTGGACGGCGACGTAA
ACGGCCACAAGTTCAGCGTGTCCGGCGAGGGCGAGGGCGATGCCACCTACGGCAAGCTGACCCTGAAGTT
CATCTGCACCACCGGCAAGCTGCCCGTGCCCTGGCCCACCCTCGTGACCACCTTCAGCTACGGCGTGCAG
TGCTTCAGCCGCTACCCCGACCACATGAAGCAGCACGACTTCTTCAAGTCCGCCATGCCCGAAGGCTACG
TCCAGGAGCGCACCATCTTCTTCAAGGACGACGGCAACTACAAGACCCGCGCCGAGGTGAAGTTCGAGGG
CGACACCCTGGTGAACCGCATCGAGCTGAAGGGCATCGACTTCAAGGAGGACGGCAACATCCTGGGGCAC
AAGCTGGAGTACAACTACAACAGCCACAACGTCTATATCATGGCCGACAAGCAGAAGAACGGCATCAAGG
TGAACTTCAAGATCCGCCACAACATCGAGGACGGCAGCGTGCAGCTCGCCGACCACTACCAGCAGAACAC
CCCCATCGGCGACGGCCCCGTGCTGCTGCCCGACAACCACTACCTGAGCACCCAGTCCGCCCTGAGCAAA
GACCCCAACGAGAAGCGCGATCACATGGTCCTGCTGGAGTTCGTGACCGCCGCCGGGATCACTCACGGCA
TGGACGAGCTGTACAAAAACGCGGCTATTAGATCAGGTTGAGACCACGAAGTGGCTCTTCAGTGGACGAA
AGGGCCTCGTGATACGCCTATTTTTATAGGTTAATGTCATGATAATAATGGTTTCTTAGACGTCAGGTGG
CACTTTTCGGGGAAATGTGCGCGGAACCCCTATTTGTTTATTTTTCTAAATACATTCAAATATGTATCCG
CTCATGAGACAATAACCCTGATAAATGCTTCAATAATATTGAAAAAGGAAGAGTATGCGCTCACGCAACT
GGTCCAGAACCTTGACCGAACGCAGCGGTGGTAACGGCGCAGTGGCGGTTTTCATGGCTTGTTATGACTG
TTTTTTTTTGGGGTACAGTCTATGCCTCGGGCATCCAAGCAGCAAGCGCGTTACGCCGTGGGTCGATGTT
TGATGTTATGGAGCAGCAACGATGTTACGCAGCAGGGCAGTCGCCCTAAAACAAAGTTAAACATCATGAG
GGAAGCGGTGATCGCCGAAGTATCGACTCAACTATCAGAGGTAGTTGGCGTCATCGAGCGCCATCTCGAA
CCGACGTTGCTGGCCGTACATTTGTACGGCTCCGCAGTGGATGGCGGCCTGAAGCCACACAGCGATATTG
ATTTGCTGGTTACGGTGACCGTAAGGCTTGATGAAACAACGCGGCGAGCTTTGATCAACGACCTTTTGGA
AACTTCGGCTTCCCCTGGAGAGAGCGAGATTCTCCGCGCTGTAGAAGTCACCATTGTTGTGCACGACGAC
ATCATTCCGTGGCGTTATCCAGCTAAGCGCGAACTGCAATTTGGAGAATGGCAGCGCAATGACATTCTTG
CAGGTATCTTCGAGCCAGCCACGATCGACATTGATCTGGCTATCTTGCTGACAAAAGCAAGAGAACATAG
CGTTGCCTTGGTAGGTCCAGCGGCGGAGGAACTCTTTGATCCGGTTCCTGAACAGGATCTATTTGAGGCG
CTAAATGAAACCTTAACGCTATGGAACTCGCCGCCCGACTGGGCTGGCGATGAGCGAAATGTAGTGCTTA
CGTTGTCCCGCATTTGGTACAGCGCAGTAACCGGCAAAATCGCGCCGAAGGATGTCGCTGCCGACTGGGC
AATGGAGCGCCTGCCGGCCCAGTATCAGCCCGTCATACTTGAAGCTAGACAGGCTTATCTTGGACAAGAA
GAAGATCGCTTGGCCTCGCGCGCAGATCAGTTGGAAGAATTTGTCCATTACGTAAAAGGCGAGATCACCA
AGGTAGTCGGCAAATAACTGTCAGACCAAGTTTACTCATATATACTTTAGATTGATTTAAAACTTCATTT
TTAATTTAAAAGGATCTAGGTGAAGATCCTTTTTGATAATCTCATGACCAAAATCCCTTAACGTGAGTTT
TCGTTCCACTGAGCGTCAGACCCCGTAGAAAAGATCAAAGGATCTTCTTGAGATCCTTTTTTTCTGCGCG
TAATCTGCTGCTTGCAAACAAAAAAACCACCGCTACCAGCGGTGGTTTGTTTGCCGGATCAAGAGCTACC
AACTCTTTTTCCGAAGGTAACTGGCTTCAGCAGAGCGCAGATACCAAATACTGTTCTTCTAGTGTAGCCG
TAGTTAGGCCACCACTTCAAGAACTCTGTAGCACCGCCTACATACCTCGCTCTGCTAATCCTGTTACCAG
TGGCTGCTGCCAGTGGCGATAAGTCGTGTCTTACCGGGTTGGACTCAAGACGATAGTTACCGGATAAGGC
GCAGCGGTCGGGCTGAACGGGGGGTTCGTGCACACAGCCCAGCTTGGAGCGAACGACCTACACCGAACTG
AGATACCTACAGCGTGAGCTATGAGAAAGCGCCACGCTTCCCGAAGGGAGAAAGGCGGACAGGTATCCGG
TAAGCGGCAGGGTCGGAACAGGAGAGCGCACGAGGGAGCTTCCAGGGGGAAACGCCTGGTATCTTTATAG
TCCTGTCGGGTTTCGCCACCTCTGACTTGAGCGTCGATTTTTGTGATGCTCGTCAGGGGGGCGGAGCCTA
TGGAAAAACGCCAGCAACGCGGCCTTTTTACGGTTCCTGGCCTTTTGCTGGCCTTTTGCTCACATGTTCT
TTCCTGCGTTATCCCCTGATTCTGTGGATAACCGTATTACCGCCTTTGAGTGAGCTGATACCGCTCGCCG
CAGCCGAACGACCGAGCGCAGCGAGTCAGTGAGCGAGGAAGCGGAAGAGCGCCCAATACGCAAACCGCCT
CTCCCCGCGCGTTGGCCGATTCATTAATCACTCTGTGGTCTCAA
